Addgene plasmid #119084: SNX3-PX (1-162)
Purpose: Bacterial expression of human phox homology (PX) domain, SNX3-PX (1-162)
Depositing lab: Brett Collins. Depositing organization: University of Queensland. Publication: Classification of the human phox homology (PX) domains based on their phosphoinositide binding specificities. Chandra M, Chin YK, Mas C, Feathers JR, Paul B, Datta S, Chen KE, Jia X, Yang Z, Norwood SJ, Mohanty B, Bugarcic A, Teasdale RD, Henne WM, Mobli M, Collins BM. Nat Commun. 2019 Apr 4;10(1):1528. doi: 10.1038/s41467-019-09355-y. PubMed 30948714.
Backbone
  Vector backbone: pGEX4T2
  Vector type: Bacterial Expression
Growth in bacteria
  Bacterial resistance: Ampicillin, 100 μg/mL
  Growth temperature: 37°C
  Growth strain: DH5alpha
  Copy number: Unknown
Gene/Insert
  Gene/Insert name: SNX3-PX (1-162)
  Species: H. sapiens (human)
  Entrez Gene: SNX3 (a.k.a. Grd19, MCOPS8, SDP3)
  Promoter: tac
  Tag / fusion protein: GST (N terminal on backbone)
  Cloning method: Restriction Enzyme; 5′ cloning site BamHI (not destroyed); 3′ cloning site XhoI (not destroyed)
  Sequencing primers: 5′ pGEX5
Terms and licenses: Academic/Nonprofit Terms; Industry Terms: Not Available to Industry
Depositor comments: Amino Acid Sequence: MAETVADTRRLITKPQNLNDAYGPPSNFLEIDVSNPQTVGVGRGRFTTYEIRVKTNLPIFKLKESTVRRRYSDFEWLRSELERESKVVVPPLPGKAFLRQLPFRGDDGIFDDNFIEERKQGLEQFINKVAGHPLAQNERCLHMFLQDEIIDKSYTPSKIRHA
How to cite: SNX3-PX (1-162) was a gift from Brett Collins (Addgene plasmid # 119084 ; http://n2t.net/addgene:119084 ; RRID:Addgene_119084)
