[The description below was written by a language model from this plasmid's Addgene catalogue record and pLannotate feature annotations shown in this document.]
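Description:
SNX3-PX (1-162) is a bacterial expression plasmid built on the pGEX4T2 backbone for producing human sorting nexin 3 (SNX3) as a glutathione S-transferase fusion in E. coli. The sequenced construct is about 5.4 kb. It replicates from a ColE1/pMB1-type origin and is selected with ampicillin through the β-lactamase (AmpR) gene and its own promoter. Small remnants of pBR322-derived elements (rop and bom fragments), a lacZα fragment with its lac promoter region, and a short E. coli yciV fragment are also annotated. These are backbone carry-over rather than functional parts of the expression cassette.

The expression unit consists of the hybrid tac promoter followed by a lac operator, driving an open reading frame that begins with Schistosoma japonicum GST and continues into the SNX3 coding sequence. SNX3 was inserted between BamHI and XhoI sites, both of which are retained. The plasmid carries its own lacI gene, so the lac repressor keeps the tac promoter off until induction with IPTG or lactose. The insert covers residues 1–162, which is essentially the whole small SNX3 protein and includes its phox homology (PX) domain, a module that binds phosphoinositides, notably phosphatidylinositol 3-phosphate. The N-terminal GST tag allows affinity purification on glutathione resin. pGEX-4T vectors normally place a thrombin cleavage site between GST and the insert, although this site is not annotated in the feature table.

The plasmid belongs to a collection made to classify human PX domains by their phosphoinositide-binding specificities. It is suited to making recombinant SNX3 for lipid-binding, biophysical or structural studies.
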