Features (pLannotate 1.2.2; 17 found; start..end, strand, type, name):
      1..29      +  promoter       tac promoter: strong E. coli promoter; hybrid between the trp and lac UV5 promoters
     37..53      +  protein_bind   lac operator: The lac repressor binds to the lac operator to inhibit transcription in E. coli. This inhibition can be relieved by adding lactose or isopropyl-β-D-thiogalactopyranoside (IPTG). lac repressor encoded by lacI
     76..729     +  CDS            GST26_SCHJA: Experimental evidence at protein level: Swiss-Prot protein existence level 1. GST isoenzymes appear to play a central role in the parasite detoxification system. Other functions are also suspected including a role in increasing the solubility of haematin in the parasite gut. From Schistosoma japonicum (Blood fluke).
    754..1239    +  CDS            SNX3: SNX3_HUMAN - Experimental evidence at protein level: Swiss-Prot protein existence level 1. Phosphoinositide-binding protein required for multivesicular body formation. Specifically binds phosphatidylinositol 3-phosphate (PtdIns(P3)). Also can bind phosphatidylinositol 4-phosphate (PtdIns(P4)), phosphatidylinositol 5-phosphate (PtdIns(P5)) and phosphatidylinositol 3,5-biphosphate (PtdIns(3,5)P2) (By similarity). Plays a role in protein transport between cellular compartments. Together with RAB7A facilitates endosome membrane association of the retromer cargo-selective subcomplex (CSC/VPS). May
   1275..1314    +  CDS            rop (fragment): Rop protein, which maintains plasmids at low copy number; rop
   1416..1456    +  misc_feature   bom (fragment): basis of mobility region from pBR322
   1561..1665    +  promoter       AmpR promoter: bla
   1666..2526    +  CDS            AmpR: β-lactamase; bla; confers resistance to ampicillin, carbenicillin, and related antibiotics
   2697..3285    +  rep_origin     ori: high-copy-number ColE1/pMB1/pBR322/pUC origin of replication
   3471..3522    -  misc_feature   bom (fragment): basis of mobility region from pBR322
   3529..3606    +  promoter       lacI promoter: lacI
   3607..4689    +  CDS            lacI: lac repressor; lacI; The lac repressor binds to the lac operator to inhibit transcription in E. coli. This inhibition can be relieved by adding lactose or isopropyl-β-D-thiogalactopyranoside (IPTG).
   4702..4723    +  protein_bind   CAP binding site: CAP binding activates transcription in the presence of cAMP. E. coli catabolite activator protein
   4738..4768    +  promoter       lac promoter: promoter for the E. coli lac operon
   4776..4792    +  protein_bind   lac operator: The lac repressor binds to the lac operator to inhibit transcription in E. coli. This inhibition can be relieved by adding lactose or isopropyl-β-D-thiogalactopyranoside (IPTG). lac repressor encoded by lacI
   4812..4985    +  CDS            lacZα: LacZα fragment of β-galactosidase; lacZ fragment
   5249..5365    -  CDS            yciV (fragment): RNAAM_ECOLI - Also known as trpH From Escherichia coli (strain K12).
>Addgene plasmid #119084 | SNX3-PX (1-162) | addgene full sequence | sequence record 275855 | Addgene NGS Result
TTGACAATTAATCATCGGCTCGTATAATGTGTGGAATTGTGAGCGGATAACAATTTCACACAGGAAACAG
TATTCATGTCCCCTATACTAGGTTATTGGAAAATTAAGGGCCTTGTGCAACCCACTCGACTTCTTTTGGA
ATATCTTGAAGAAAAATATGAAGAGCATTTGTATGAGCGCGATGAAGGTGATAAATGGCGAAACAAAAAG
TTTGAATTGGGTTTGGAGTTTCCCAATCTTCCTTATTATATTGATGGTGATGTTAAATTAACACAGTCTA
TGGCCATCATACGTTATATAGCTGACAAGCACAACATGTTGGGTGGTTGTCCAAAAGAGCGTGCAGAGAT
TTCAATGCTTGAAGGAGCGGTTTTGGATATTAGATACGGTGTTTCGAGAATTGCATATAGTAAAGACTTT
GAAACTCTCAAAGTTGATTTTCTTAGCAAGCTACCTGAAATGCTGAAAATGTTCGAAGATCGTTTATGTC
ATAAAACATATTTAAATGGTGATCATGTAACCCATCCTGACTTCATGTTGTATGACGCTCTTGATGTTGT
TTTATACATGGACCCAATGTGCCTGGATGCGTTCCCAAAATTAGTTTGTTTTAAAAAACGTATTGAAGCT
ATCCCACAAATTGATAAGTACTTGAAATCCAGCAAGTATATAGCATGGCCTTTGCAGGGCTGGCAAGCCA
CGTTTGGTGGTGGCGACCATCCTCCAAAATCGGATCTGGTTCCGCGTGGATCCATGGCAGAAACCGTTGC
AGATACCCGTCGTCTGATTACCAAACCGCAGAATCTGAATGATGCCTATGGTCCGCCTAGCAATTTTCTG
GAAATTGATGTTAGCAATCCGCAGACCGTTGGTGTTGGTCGTGGTCGTTTTACCACCTATGAAATTCGTG
TGAAAACCAATCTGCCGATTTTTAAACTGAAAGAAAGCACCGTTCGTCGTCGTTATAGCGATTTTGAATG
GCTGCGTAGCGAACTGGAACGTGAAAGCAAAGTTGTTGTTCCGCCTCTGCCTGGTAAAGCATTTCTGCGT
CAGCTGCCGTTTCGTGGTGATGATGGTATTTTTGATGATAATTTTATTGAAGAACGCAAACAGGGCCTGG
AACAGTTCATTAATAAAGTTGCAGGTCATCCGCTGGCACAGAATGAACGTTGTCTGCACATGTTTCTGCA
GGATGAAATTATTGATAAAAGCTATACCCCGAGCAAAATTCGTCATGCATAACTCGAGCGGCCGCATCGT
GACTGACTGACGATCTGCCTCGCGCGTTTCGGTGATGACGGTGAAAACCTCTGACACATGCAGCTCCCGG
AGACGGTCACAGCTTGTCTGTAAGCGGATGCCGGGAGCAGACAAGCCCGTCAGGGCGCGTCAGCGGGTGT
TGGCGGGTGTCGGGGCGCAGCCATGACCCAGTCACGTAGCGATAGCGGAGTGTATAATTCTTGAAGACGA
AAGGGCCTCGTGATACGCCTATTTTTATAGGTTAATGTCATGATAATAATGGTTTCTTAGACGTCAGGTG
GCACTTTTCGGGGAAATGTGCGCGGAACCCCTATTTGTTTATTTTTCTAAATACATTCAAATATGTATCC
GCTCATGAGACAATAACCCTGATAAATGCTTCAATAATATTGAAAAAGGAAGAGTATGAGTATTCAACAT
TTCCGTGTCGCCCTTATTCCCTTTTTTGCGGCATTTTGCCTTCCTGTTTTTGCTCACCCAGAAACGCTGG
TGAAAGTAAAAGATGCTGAAGATCAGTTGGGTGCACGAGTGGGTTACATCGAACTGGATCTCAACAGCGG
TAAGATCCTTGAGAGTTTTCGCCCCGAAGAACGTTTTCCAATGATGAGCACTTTTAAAGTTCTGCTATGT
GGCGCGGTATTATCCCGTGTTGACGCCGGGCAAGAGCAACTCGGTCGCCGCATACACTATTCTCAGAATG
ACTTGGTTGAGTACTCACCAGTCACAGAAAAGCATCTTACGGATGGCATGACAGTAAGAGAATTATGCAG
TGCTGCCATAACCATGAGTGATAACACTGCGGCCAACTTACTTCTGACAACGATCGGAGGACCGAAGGAG
CTAACCGCTTTTTTGCACAACATGGGGGATCATGTAACTCGCCTTGATCGTTGGGAACCGGAGCTGAATG
AAGCCATACCAAACGACGAGCGTGACACCACGATGCCTGCAGCAATGGCAACAACGTTGCGCAAACTATT
AACTGGCGAACTACTTACTCTAGCTTCCCGGCAACAATTAATAGACTGGATGGAGGCGGATAAAGTTGCA
GGACCACTTCTGCGCTCGGCCCTTCCGGCTGGCTGGTTTATTGCTGATAAATCTGGAGCCGGTGAGCGTG
GGTCTCGCGGTATCATTGCAGCACTGGGGCCAGATGGTAAGCCCTCCCGTATCGTAGTTATCTACACGAC
GGGGAGTCAGGCAACTATGGATGAACGAAATAGACAGATCGCTGAGATAGGTGCCTCACTGATTAAGCAT
TGGTAACTGTCAGACCAAGTTTACTCATATATACTTTAGATTGATTTAAAACTTCATTTTTAATTTAAAA
GGATCTAGGTGAAGATCCTTTTTGATAATCTCATGACCAAAATCCCTTAACGTGAGTTTTCGTTCCACTG
AGCGTCAGACCCCGTAGAAAAGATCAAAGGATCTTCTTGAGATCCTTTTTTTCTGCGCGTAATCTGCTGC
TTGCAAACAAAAAAACCACCGCTACCAGCGGTGGTTTGTTTGCCGGATCAAGAGCTACCAACTCTTTTTC
CGAAGGTAACTGGCTTCAGCAGAGCGCAGATACCAAATACTGTCCTTCTAGTGTAGCCGTAGTTAGGCCA
CCACTTCAAGAACTCTGTAGCACCGCCTACATACCTCGCTCTGCTAATCCTGTTACCAGTGGCTGCTGCC
AGTGGCGATAAGTCGTGTCTTACCGGGTTGGACTCAAGACGATAGTTACCGGATAAGGCGCAGCGGTCGG
GCTGAACGGGGGGTTCGTGCACACAGCCCAGCTTGGAGCGAACGACCTACACCGAACTGAGATACCTACA
GCGTGAGCTATGAGAAAGCGCCACGCTTCCCGAAGGGAGAAAGGCGGACAGGTATCCGGTAAGCGGCAGG
GTCGGAACAGGAGAGCGCACGAGGGAGCTTCCAGGGGGAAACGCCTGGTATCTTTATAGTCCTGTCGGGT
TTCGCCACCTCTGACTTGAGCGTCGATTTTTGTGATGCTCGTCAGGGGGGCGGAGCCTATGGAAAAACGC
CAGCAACGCGGCCTTTTTACGGTTCCTGGCCTTTTGCTGGCCTTTTGCTCACATGTTCTTTCCTGCGTTA
TCCCCTGATTCTGTGGATAACCGTATTACCGCCTTTGAGTGAGCTGATACCGCTCGCCGCAGCCGAACGA
CCGAGCGCAGCGAGTCAGTGAGCGAGGAAGCGGAAGAGCGCCTGATGCGGTATTTTCTCCTTACGCATCT
GTGCGGTATTTCACACCGCATAAATTCCGACACCATCGAATGGCGCAAAACCTTTCGCGGTATGGCATGA
TAGCGCCCGGAAGAGAGTCAATTCAGGGTGGTGAATGTGAAACCAGTAACGTTATACGATGTCGCAGAGT
ATGCCGGTGTCTCTTATCAGACCGTTTCCCGCGTGGTGAACCAGGCCAGCCACGTTTCTGCGAAAACGCG
GGAAAAAGTGGAAGCGGCGATGGCGGAGCTGAATTACATTCCCAACCGCGTGGCACAACAACTGGCGGGC
AAACAGTCGTTGCTGATTGGCGTTGCCACCTCCAGTCTGGCCCTGCACGCGCCGTCGCAAATTGTCGCGG
CGATTAAATCTCGCGCCGATCAACTGGGTGCCAGCGTGGTGGTGTCGATGGTAGAACGAAGCGGCGTCGA
AGCCTGTAAAGCGGCGGTGCACAATCTTCTCGCGCAACGCGTCAGTGGGCTGATCATTAACTATCCGCTG
GATGACCAGGATGCCATTGCTGTGGAAGCTGCCTGCACTAATGTTCCGGCGTTATTTCTTGATGTCTCTG
ACCAGACACCCATCAACAGTATTATTTTCTCCCATGAAGACGGTACGCGACTGGGCGTGGAGCATCTGGT
CGCATTGGGTCACCAGCAAATCGCGCTGTTAGCGGGCCCATTAAGTTCTGTCTCGGCGCGTCTGCGTCTG
GCTGGCTGGCATAAATATCTCACTCGCAATCAAATTCAGCCGATAGCGGAACGGGAAGGCGACTGGAGTG
CCATGTCCGGTTTTCAACAAACCATGCAAATGCTGAATGAGGGCATCGTTCCCACTGCGATGCTGGTTGC
CAACGATCAGATGGCGCTGGGCGCAATGCGCGCCATTACCGAGTCCGGGCTGCGCGTTGGTGCGGATATC
TCGGTAGTGGGATACGACGATACCGAAGACAGCTCATGTTATATCCCGCCGTTAACCACCATCAAACAGG
ATTTTCGCCTGCTGGGGCAAACCAGCGTGGACCGCTTGCTGCAACTCTCTCAGGGCCAGGCGGTGAAGGG
CAATCAGCTGTTGCCCGTCTCACTGGTGAAAAGAAAAACCACCCTGGCGCCCAATACGCAAACCGCCTCT
CCCCGCGCGTTGGCCGATTCATTAATGCAGCTGGCACGACAGGTTTCCCGACTGGAAAGCGGGCAGTGAG
CGCAACGCAATTAATGTAAGTTAGCTCACTCATTAGGCACCCCAGGCTTTACACTTTATGCTTCCGGCTC
GTATGTTGTGTGGAATTGTGAGCGGATAACAATTTCACACAGGAAACAGCTATGACCATGATTACGGATT
CACTGGCCGTCGTTTTACAACGTCGTGACTGGGAAAACCCTGGCGTTACCCAACTTAATCGCCTTGCAGC
ACATCCCCCTTTCGCCAGCTGGCGTAATAGCGAAGAGGCCCGCACCGATCGCCCTTCCCAACAGTTGCGC
AGCCTGAATGGCGAATGGCGCTTTGCCTGGTTTCCGGCACCAGAAGCGGTGCCGGAAAGCTGGCTGGAGT
GCGATCTTCCTGAGGCCGATACTGTCGTCGTCCCCTCAAACTGGCAGATGCACGGTTACGATGCGCCCAT
CTACACCAACGTGACCTATCCCATTACGGTCAATCCGCCGTTTGTTCCCACGGAGAATCCGACGGGTTGT
TACTCGCTCACATTTAATGTTGATGAAAGCTGGCTACAGGAAGGCCAGACGCGAATTATTTTTGATGGCG
TTGGAATTAGCTTATCGACTGCACGGTGCACCAATGCTTCTGGCGTCAGGCAGCCATCGGAAGCTGTGGT
ATGGCTGTGCAGGTCGTAAATCACTGCATAATTCGTGTCGCTCAAGGCGCACTCCCGTTCTGGATAATGT
TTTTTGCGCCGACATCATAACGGTTCTGGCAAATATTCTGAAATGAGCTG
