>Addgene plasmid #119084 | SNX3-PX (1-162) | depositor partial sequence | sequence record 225261 | insert
ATGGCGGAGACCGTGGCTGACACCCGGCGGCTGATCACCAAGCCGCAGAACCTGAATGACGCCTACGGAC
CCCCCAGCAACTTCCTCGAGATCGATGTGAGCAACCCGCAAACGGTGGGGGTCGGCCGGGGCCGCTTCAC
CACTTACGAAATCAGGGTCAAGACAAATCTTCCTATTTTCAAGCTGAAAGAATCTACTGTTAGAAGAAGA
TACAGTGACTTTGAATGGCTGCGAAGTGAATTAGAAAGAGAGAGCAAGGTCGTAGTTCCCCCGCTCCCTG
GGAAAGCGTTTTTGCGTCAGCTTCCTTTTAGAGGAGATGATGGAATATTTGATGACAATTTTATTGAGGA
AAGAAAACAAGGGCTGGAGCAGTTTATAAACAAGGTCGCTGGTCATCCTCTGGCACAGAACGAACGTTGT
CTTCACATGTTTTTACAAGATGAAATAATAGATAAAAGCTATACTCCATCTAAAATAAGACATGCCTGA
